>Addgene plasmid #53272 | pAC-BETA | addgene full sequence | sequence record 487543 | Addgene NGS Result
GAATTCCGGATGAGCATTCATCAGGCGGGCAAGAATGTGAATAAAGGCCGGATAAAACTTGTGCTTATTT
TTCTTTACGGTCTTTAAAAAGGCCGTAATATCCAGCTGAACGGTCTGGTTATAGGTACATTGAGCAACTG
ACTGAAATGCCTCAAAATGTTCTTTACGATGCCATTGGGATATATCAACGGTGGTATATCCAGTGATTTT
TTTCTCCATTTTAGCTTCCTTAGCTCCTGAAAATCTCGATAACTCAAAAAATACGCCCGGTAGTGATCTT
ATTTCATTATGGTGAAAGTTGGAACCTCTTACGTGCCGATCAACGTCTCATTTTCGCCAAAAGTTGGCCC
AGGGCTTCCCGGTATCAACAGGGACACCAGGATTTATTTATTCTGCGAAGTGATCTTCCGTCACAGGTAT
TTATTCGGCGCAAAGTGCGTCGGGTGATGCTGCCAACTTACTGATTTAGTGTATGATGGTGTTTTTGAGG
TGCTCCAGTGGCTTCTGTTTCTATCAGCTGTCCCTCCTGTTCAGCTACTGACGGGGTGGTGCGTAACGGC
AAAAGCACCGCCGGACATCAGCGCTAGCGGAGTGTATACTGGCTTACTATGTTGGCACTGATGAGGGTGT
CAGTGAAGTGCTTCATGTGGCAGGAGAAAAAAGGCTGCACCGGTGCGTCAGCAGAATATGTGATACAGGA
TATATTCCGCTTCCTCGCTCACTGACTCGCTACGCTCGGTCGTTCGACTGCGGCGAGCGGAAATGGCTTA
CGAACGGGGCGGAGATTTCCTGGAAGATGCCAGGAAGATACTTAACAGGGAAGTGAGAGGGCCGCGGCAA
AGCCGTTTTTCCATAGGCTCCGCCCCCCTGACAAGCATCACGAAATCTGACGCTCAAATCAGTGGTGGCG
AAACCCGACAGGACTATAAAGATACCAGGCGTTTCCCCCTGGCGGCTCCCTCGTGCGCTCTCCTGTTCCT
GCCTTTCGGTTTACCGGTGTCATTCCGCTGTTATGGCCGCGTTTGTCTCATTCCACGCCTGACACTCAGT
TCCGGGTAGGCAGTTCGCTCCAAGCTGGACTGTATGCACGAACCCCCCGTTCAGTCCGACCGCTGCGCCT
TATCCGGTAACTATCGTCTTGAGTCCAACCCGGAAAGACATGCAAAAGCACCACTGGCAGCAGCCACTGG
TAATTGATTTAGAGGAGTTAGTCTTGAAGTCATGCGCCGGTTAAGGCTAAACTGAAAGGACAAGTTTTGG
TGACTGCGCTCCTCCAAGCCAGTTACCTCGGTTCAAAGAGTTGGTAGCTCAGAGAACCTTCGAAAAACCG
CCCTGCAAGGCGGTTTTTTCGTTTTCAGAGCAAGAGATTACGCGCAGACCAAAACGATCTCAAGAAGATC
ATCTTATTAATCAGATAAAATATTTCTAGATTTCAGTGCAATTTATCTCTTCAAATGTAGCACCTGAAGT
CAGCCCCATACGATATAAGTTGTAATTCTCATGTTTGACAGCTTATCATCGATAAGCTTTAATGCGGTAG
TTTATCACAGTTAAATTGCTAACGCAGTCAGGCACCGTGTATGAAATCTAACAATGCGCTCATCGTCATC
CTCGGCACCGTCACCCTGGATGCTGTAGGCATAGGCTTGGTTATGCCGGTACTGCCGGGCCTCTTGCGGG
ATATCGTCCATTCCGACAGCATCGCCAGTCACTATGGCGTGCTGCTAGCGCTATATGCGTTGATGCAATT
TCTATGCGCACCCGTTCTCGGAGCACTGTCCGACCGCTTTGGCCGCCGCCCAGTCCTGCTCGCTTCGCTA
CTTGGAGCCACTATCGACTACGCGATCATGGCGACCACACCCGTCCTGTGGATCTAAAGGCACAGCGTCT
CATGCTTCGCACAATGTAAAACTGCTTCAGAACCTGGCGAGAGCTATCCGCGCGGTCTACGGTTAACTGA
TACTAAAAGACAATTCAGCGGGTAACCTTGCAATGGTGAGTGGCAGTAAAGCGGGCGTTTCGCCTCATCG
CGAAATAGAAGTAATGAGACAATCCATTGACGATCACCTGGCTGGCCTGTTACCTGAAACCGACAGCCAG
GATATCGTCAGCCTTGCGATGCGTGAAGGCGTCATGGCACCCGGTAAACGGATCCGTCCGCTGCTGATGC
TGCTGGCCGCCCGCGACCTCCGCTACCAGGGCAGTATGCCTACGCTGCTCGATCTCGCCTGCGCCGTTGA
ACTGACCCATACCGCGTCGCTGATGCTCGACGACATGCCCTGCATGGACAACGCCGAGCTGCGCCGCGGT
CAGCCCACTACCCACAAAAAATTTGGTGAGAGCGTGGCGATCCTTGCCTCCGTTGGGCTGCTCTCTAAAG
CCTTTGGTCTGATCGCCGCCACCGGCGATCTGCCGGGGGAGAGGCGTGCCCAGGCGGTCAACGAGCTCTC
TACCGCCGTGGGCGTGCAGGGCCTGGTACTGGGGCAGTTTCGCGATCTTAACGATGCCGCCCTCGACCGT
ACCCCTGACGCTATCCTCAGCACCAACCACCTCAAGACCGGCATTCTGTTCAGCGCGATGCTGCAGATCG
TCGCCATTGCTTCCGCCTCGTCGCCGAGCACGCGAGAGACGCTGCACGCCTTCGCCCTCGACTTCGGCCA
GGCGTTTCAACTGCTGGACGATCTGCGTGACGATCACCCGGAAACCGGTAAAGATCGCAATAAGGACGCG
GGAAAATCGACGCTGGTCAACCGGCTGGGCGCAGACGCGGCCCGGCAAAAGCTGCGCGAGCATATTGATT
CCGCCGACAAACACCTCACTTTTGCCTGTCCGCAGGGCGGCGCCATCCGACAGTTTATGCATCTGTGGTT
TGGCCATCACCTTGCCGACTGGTCACCGGTCATGAAAATCGCCTGATACCGCCCTTTTGGGTTCAAGCAG
TACATAACGATGGAACCACATTACAGGAGTAGTGATGAATGAAGGACGAGCGCCTTGTTCAGCGTAAGAA
CGATCATCTGGATATCGTTCTCGACCCCCGTCGCGCCGTAACTCAGGCTAGCGCAGGTTTTGAGCGCTGG
CGCTTTACCCACTGCGCCCTGCCAGAGCTGAATTTTAGCGACATCACGCTGGAAACCACCTTCCTGAATC
GGCAGCTACAGGCTCCGCTGCTGATCAGCTCCATGACCGGCGGCGTTGAGCGCTCGCGCCATATCAACCG
CCACCTCGCCGAGGCGGCGCAGGTGCTAAAAATTGCGATGGGGGTGGGCTCCCAGCGCGTCGCCATTGAG
AGCGACGCGGGCTTAGGGCTGGATAAAACCCTGCGGCAGCTGGCTCCGGACGTGCCGCTGCTGGCGAACC
TCGGCGCGGCGCAGCTGACCGGCAGAAAAGGTATTGATTACGCCCGACGGGCCGTGGAGATGATCGAGGC
GGATGCGCTGATTGTGCACCTAAACCCGCTGCAGGAGGCGCTACAGCCCGGCGGCGATCGCGACTGGCGC
GGACGGCTGGCGGCTATTGAAACTCTGGTCCGCGAGCTGCCCGTTCCGCTGGTGGTGAAAGAGGTGGGAG
CCGGTATCTCCCGAACCGTGGCCGGGCAGCTGATCGATGCCGGCGTTACCGTGATTGACGTCGCGGGCGC
GGGCGGCACCAGCTGGGCCGCCGTTGAAGGCGAGCGGGCGGCCACCGAGCAGCAGCGCAGCGTGGCCAAC
GTCTTTGCCGACTGGGGGATCCCCACCGCTGAGGCGCTGGTTGACATTGCCGAGGCCTGGCCGCAGATGC
CCCTTATTGCCTCGGGCGGGATTAAAAACGGCGTCGACCAGCCGCGCTACGTTGCCGAGGCTAATCTGGT
GATCACCCACGGCGGTCTCAATACCGTACTGGATGCGCTGGCTGCCGCGACGCCGGTGCTGGCGGTGCCA
CTCTCTTTCGACCAGCCCGCCGTGGCTGCCCGGCTGGTCTATAACGGGCTGGGTCGCCGGGTATCGCGCT
TTGCCAGACAGCAGACGCTGGCGGATGAGATTGCCCAACTGCTGGGGGATGAGACGCTGCATCAGCGTCT
GGCGACGGCCCGCCAGCAGCTTAACGACGCCGGGGGCACGCCCCGTGCGGCGACCCTGATTGAACAGGCC
ATAGCAGGGAGTGAGAGCGTATCGTGAGGGATCTGATTTTAGTCGGCGGCGGCCTGGCCAACGGGCTGAT
CGCCTGGCGTCTGCGCCAGCGCTACCCGCAGCTTAACCTGCTGCTGATCGAGGCCGGGGAGCAGCCCGGC
GGGAACCATACCTGGTCATTCCATGAAGACGATCTGACTCCCGGGCAGCACGCCTGGCTGGCCCCGCTGG
TGGCCCACGCCTGGCCGGGCTATGAGGTGCAGTTTCCCGATCTTCGCCGTCGCCTCGCGCGCGGCTACTA
CTCCATTACCTCAGAGCGCTTTGCCGAGGCCCTGCATCAGGCGCTGGGGGAGAACATCTGGCTAAACTGT
TCGGTGAGCGAGGTGTTACCCAATAGCGTGCGCCTTGCCAACGGTGAGGCGCTGCTTGCCGGAGCGGTGA
TTGACGGACGCGGCGTGACCGCCAGTTCGGCGATGCAAACCGGCTATCAGCTCTTTCTTGGTCAGCAGTG
GCGGCTGACACAGCCCCACGGCCTGACCGTACCGATCCTGATGGATGCCACGGTGGCGCAGCAGCAGGGC
TATCGCTTTGTCTACACGCTGCCGCTCTCCGCCGACACGCTGCTGATCGAGGATACGCGCTACGCCAATG
TCCCGCAGCGTGATGATAATGCCCTACGCCAGACGGTTACCGACTATGCTCACAGCAAAGGGTGGCAGCT
GGCCCAGCTTGAACGCGAGGAGACCGGCTGTCTGCCGATTACCCTGGCGGGTGACATCCAGGCTCTGTGG
GCCGATGCGCCGGGCGTGCCGCGCTCGGGAATGCGGGCTGGGCTATTTCACCCTACCACTGGCTATTCGC
TGCCGCTGGCGGTGGCCCTTGCCGACGCGATTGCCGACAGCCCGCGGCTGGGCAGCGTTCCGCTCTATCA
GCTCACCCGGCAGTTTGCCGAACGCCACTGGCGCAGGCAGGGATTCTTCCGCCTGCTGAACCGGATGCTT
TTCCTGGCCGGGCGCGAGGAGAACCGCTGGCGGGTGATGCAGCGCTTTTATGGGCTGCCGGAGCCCACCG
TAGAGCGCTTTTACGCCGGTCGGCTCTCTCTCTTTGATAAGGCCCGCATTTTGACGGGCAAGCCACCGGT
TCCGCTGGGCGAAGCCTGGCGGGCGGCGCTGAACCATTTTCCTGACAGACGAGATAAAGGATGAAAAAAA
CCGTTGTGATTGGCGCAGGCTTTGGTGGCCTGGCGCTGGCGATTCGCCTGCAGGCGGCAGGGATCCCAAC
CGTACTGCTGGAGCAGCGGGACAAGCCCGGCGGTCGGGCCTACGTCTGGCATGACCAGGGCTTTACCTTT
GACGCCGGGCCGACGGTGATCACCGATCCTACCGCGCTTGAGGCGCTGTTCACCCTGGCCGGCAGGCGCA
TGGAGGATTACGTCAGGCTGCTGCCGGTAAAACCCTTCTACCGACTCTGCTGGGAGTCCGGGAAGACCCT
CGACTATGCTAACGACAGCGCCGAGCTTGAGGCGCAGATTACCCAGTTCAACCCCCGCGACGTCGAGGGC
TACCGGCGCTTTCTGGCTTACTCCCAGGCGGTATTCCAGGAGGGATATTTGCGCCTCGGCAGCGTGCCGT
TCCTCTCTTTTCGCGACATGCTGCGCGCCGGGCCGCAGCTGCTTAAGCTCCAGGCGTGGCAGAGCGTCTA
CCAGTCGGTTTCGCGCTTTATTGAGGATGAGCATCTGCGGCAGGCCTTCTCGTTCCACTCCCTGCTGGTA
GGCGGCAACCCCTTCACCACCTCGTCCATCTACACCCTGATCCACGCCCTTGAGCGGGAGTGGGGGGTCT
GGTTCCCTGAGGGCGGCACCGGGGCGCTGGTGAACGGCATGGTGAAGCTGTTTACCGATCTGGGCGGGGA
GATCGAACTCAACGCCCGGGTCGAAGAGCTGGTGGTGGCCGATAACCGCGTAAGCCAGGTCCGGCTGGCG
GATGGTCGGATCTTTGACACCGACGCCGTAGCCTCGAACGCTGACGTGGTGAACACCTATAAAAAGCTGC
TCGGCCACCATCCGGTGGGGCAGAAGCGGGCGGCAGCGCTGGAGCGCAAGAGCATGAGCAACTCGCTGTT
TGTGCTCTACTTCGGCCTGAACCAGCCTCATTCCCAGCTGGCGCACCATACCATCTGTTTTGGTCCCCGC
TACCGGGAGCTGATCGACGAGATCTTTACCGGCAGCGCGCTGGCGGATGACTTCTCGCTCTACCTGCACT
CGCCCTGCGTGACCGATCCCTCGCTCGCGCCTCCCGGCTGCGCCAGCTTCTACGTGCTGGCCCCGGTGCC
GCATCTTGGCAACGCGCCGCTGGACTGGGCGCAGGAGGGGCCGAAGCTGCGCGACCGCATCTTTGACTAC
CTTGAAGAGCGCTATATGCCCGGCCTGCGTAGCCAGCTGGTGACCCAGCGGATCTTTACCCCGGCAGACT
TCCACGACACGCTGGATGCGCATCTGGGATCGGCCTTCTCCATCGAGCCGCTGCTGACCCAAAGCGCCTG
GTTCCGCCCGCACAACCGCGACAGCGACATTGCCAACCTCTACCTGGTGGGCGCAGGTACTCACCCTGGG
GCGGGCATTCCTGGCGTAGTGGCCTCGGCGAAAGCCACCGCCAGCCTGATGATTGAGGATCTGCAATGAG
CCAACCGCCGCTGCTTGACCACGCCACGCAGACCATGGCCAACGGCTCGAAAAGTTTTGCCACCGCTGCG
AAGCTGTTCGACCCGGCCACCCGCCGTAGCGTGCTGATGCTCTACACCTGGTGCCGCCACTGCGATGACG
TCATTGACGACCAGACCCACGGCTTCGCCAGCGAGGCCGCGGCGGAGGAGGAGGCCACCCAGCGCCTGGC
CCGGCTGCGCACGCTGACCCTGGCGGCGTTTGAAGGGGCCGAGATGCAGGATCCGGCCTTCGCTGCCTTT
CAGGAGGTGGCGCTGACCCACGGTATTACGCCCCGCATGGCGCTCGATCACCTCGACGGCTTTGCGATGG
ACGTGGCTCAGACCCGCTATGTCACCTTTGAGGATACGCTGCGCTACTGCTATCACGTGGCGGGCGTGGT
GGGTCTGATGATGGCCAGGGTGATGGGCGTGCGGGATGAGCGGGTGCTGGATCGCGCCTGCGATCTGGGG
CTGGCCTTCCAGCTGACGAATATCGCCCGGGATATTATTGACGATGCGGCTATTGACCGCTGCTATCTGC
CCGCCGAGTGGCTGCAGGATGCCGGGCTGACCCCGGAGAACTATGCCGCGCGGGAGAATCGGGCCGCGCT
GGCGCGGGTGGCGGAGCGGCTTATTGATGCCGCAGAGCCGTACTACATCTCCTCCCAGGCCGGGCTACAC
GATCTGCCGCCGCGCTGCGCCTGGGCGATCGCCACCGCCCGCAGCGTCTACCGGGAGATCGGTATTAAGG
TAAAAGCGGCGGGAGGCAGCGCCTGGGATCGCCGCCAGCACACCAGCAAAGGTGAAAAAATTGCCATGCT
GATGGCGGCACCGGGGCAGGTTATTCGGGCGAAGACGACGAGGGTGACGCCGCGTCCGGCCGGTCTTTGG
CAGCGTCCCGTTTAGGCGGGCGGCCATGACGTTCACGCAGGATCGCCTGTAGGTCGGCAGGCTTGCGGGC
GTAAATAAAACCGAAGGAGACGCAGCCCTCCCGGCCGCGCACCGCGTGGTGCAGGCGGTGGGCGACGTAG
AGCCGCTTCAGGTAGCCCCGGCGCGGGATCCCGCCTCGCCGTGCTGTCCGGTCTCAACCTGATCCGCCAG
AATCGAGCCAACGGGATCGGCCAGCACGAATTCGGTATGCGGAGAGTGTTTGGCAAACCATGCCTGCAAG
CCACCCAGCGTGCCGCCGGAGCCAACGCCTACTACCACGGCATCAACCCTGCCTGCCAGCTGGTCGAACA
GCTCCGGTGCGGTGGTGGTGGCGTGCGCCAGCGGGTTGGCCGGGTTAGAGAACTGATCAATATAGTAAGC
ACCCGGCGTCTCCTCTGCCAGGCGGCGGGCGTAGTCCTGATAGTACTCCGGGTGGCCCTTTGTCACGTCG
GAGCGGGTCAGGCGCACATCAACACCCAGCGCACGCAGGTGGTAGATCCTCTACGCCGGACGCATCGTGG
CCGGCATCACCGGCGCCACAGGTGCGGTTGCTGGCGCCTATATCGCCGACATCACCGATGGGGAAGATCG
GGCTCGCCACTTCGGGCTCATGAGCGCTTGTTTCGGCGTGGGTATGGTGGCAGGCCCCGTGGCCGGGGGA
CTGTTGGGCGCCATCTCCTTGCATGCACCATTCCTTGCGGCGGCGGTGCTCAACGGCCTCAACCTACTAC
TGGGCTGCTTCCTAATGCAGGAGTCGCATAAGGGAGAGCGTCGACCGATGCCCTTGAGAGCCTTCAACCC
AGTCAGCTCCTTCCGGTGGGCGCGGGGCATGACTATCGTCGCCGCACTTATGACTGTCTTCTTTATCATG
CAACTCGTAGGACAGGTGCCGGCAGCGCTCTGGGTCATTTTCGGCGAGGACCGCTTTCGCTGGAGCGCGA
CGATGATCGGCCTGTCGCTTGCGGTATTCGGAATCTTGCACGCCCTCGCTCAAGCCTTCGTCACTGGTCC
CGCCACCAAACGTTTCGGCGAGAAGCAGGCCATTATCGCCGGCATGGCGGCCGACGCGCTGGGCTACGTC
TTGCTGGCGTTCGCGACGCGAGGCTGGATGGCCTTCCCCATTATGATTCTTCTCGCTTCCGGCGGCATCG
GGATGCCCGCGTTGCAGGCCATGCTGTCCAGGCAGGTAGATGACGACCATCAGGGACAGCTTCAAGGATC
GCTCGCGGCTCTTACCAGCCTAACTTCGATCATTGGACCGCTGATCGTCACGGCGATTTATGCCGCCTCG
GCGAGCACATGGAACGGGTTGGCATGGATTGTAGGCGCCGCCCTATACCTTGTCTGCCTCCCCGCGTTGC
GTCGCGGTGCATGGAGCCGGGCCACCTCGACCTGAATGGAAGCCGGCGGCACCTCGCTAACGGATTCACC
ACTCCAAGAATTGGAGCCAATCAATTCTTGCGGAGAACTGTGAATGCGCAAACCAACCCTTGGCAGAACA
TATCCATCGCGTCCGCCATCTCCAGCAGCCGCACGCGGCGCATCTCGGGCAGCGTTGGGTCCTGGCCACG
GGTGCGCATGATCGTGCTCCTGTCGTTGAGGACCCGGCTAGGCTGGCGGGGTTGCCTTACTGGTTAGCAG
AATGAATCACCGATACGCGAGCGAACGTGAAGCGACTGCTGCTGCAAAACGTCTGCGACCTGAGCAACAA
CATGAATGGTCTTCGGTTTCCGTGTTTCGTAAAGTCTGGAAACGCGGAAGTCCCCTACGTGCTGCTGAAG
TTGCCCGCAACAGAGAGTGGAACCAACCGGTGATACCACGATACTATGACTGAGAGTCAACGCCATGAGC
GGCCTCATTTCTTATTCTGAGTTACAACAGTCCGCACCGCTGCCGGTAGCTCCTTCCGGTGGGCGCGGGG
CATGACTATCGTCGCCGCACTTATGACTGTCTTCTTTATCATGCAACTCGTAGGACAGGTGCCGGCAGCG
CCCAACAGTCCCCCGGCCACGGGGCCTGCCACCATACCCACGCCGAAACAAGCGCCCTGCACCATTATGT
TCCGGATCTGCATCGCAGGATGCTGCTGGCTACCCTGTGGAACACCTACATCTGTATTAACGAAGCGCTA
ACCGTTTTTATCAGGCTCTGGGAGGCAGAATAAATGATCATATCGTCAATTATTACCTCCACGGGGAGAG
CCTGAGCAAACTGGCCTCAGGCATTTGAGAAGCACACGGTCACACTGCTTCCGGTAGTCAATAAACCGGT
AAACCAGCAATAGACATAAGCGGCTATTTAACGACCCTGCCCTGAACCGACGACCGGGTCGAATTTGCTT
TCGAATTTCTGCCATTCATCCGCTTATTATCACTTATTCAGGCGTAGCAACCAGGCGTTTAAGGGCACCA
ATAACTGCCTTAAAAAAATTACGCCCCGCCCTGCCACTCATCGCAGTACTGTTGTAATTCATTAAGCATT
CTGCCGACATGGAAGCCATCACAAACGGCATGATGAACCTGAATCGCCAGCGGCATCAGCACCTTGTCGC
CTTGCGTATAATATTTGCCCATGGTGAAAACGGGGGCGAAGAAGTTGTCCATATTGGCCACGTTTAAATC
AAAACTGGTGAAACTCACCCAGGGATTGGCTGAGACGAAAAACATATTCTCAATAAACCCTTTAGGGAAA
TAGGCCAGGTTTTCACCGTAACACGCCACATCTTGCGAATATATGTGTAGAAACTGCCGGAAATCGTCGT
GGTATTCACTCCAGAGCGATGAAAACGTTTCAGTTTGCTCATGGAAAACGGTGTAACAAGGGTGAACACT
ATCCCATATCACCAGCTCACCGTCTTTCATTGCCATACG
Features (pLannotate 1.2.2; 18 found; start..end, strand, type, name):
    220..322     -  promoter       cat promoter: promoter of the E. coli cat gene encoding chloramphenicol acetyltransferase
    443..586     +  mobile_element IS1 (fragment): prokaryotic transposable element IS1
    705..760     -  rep_origin     RSF ori (fragment): Plasmids containing the RSF 1030 origin of replication can be propagated in E. coli cells that contain additional plasmids with compatible origins.
    848..1393    -  rep_origin     p15A ori: Plasmids containing the medium-copy-number p15A origin of replication can be propagated in E. coli cells that contain a second plasmid with the ColE1 origin.
   1505..1533    +  promoter       tet promoter: E. coli promoter for tetracycline efflux protein gene
   1581..1874    +  CDS            TcR (fragment): tetracycline efflux protein; tet; confers resistance to tetracycline
   1993..2913    +  CDS            crtE: CRTE_PSEVU - Experimental evidence at protein level: Swiss-Prot protein existence level 1. Catalyzes the condensation of farnesyl diphosphate (FPP) and isopentenyl diphosphate (IPP) to yield geranylgeranyl diphosphate (GGPP) needed for biosynthesis of carotenoids and diterpenes. From Pseudescherichia vulneris (Escherichia vulneris).
   2979..3884    +  CDS            fni (fragment): IDI2_PSEVU - Protein inferred from homology: Swiss-Prot protein existence level 3. Involved in the biosynthesis of isoprenoids. Catalyzes the 1,3-allylic rearrangement of the homoallylic substrate isopentenyl (IPP) to its allylic isomer, dimethylallyl diphosphate (DMAPP). From Pseudescherichia vulneris (Escherichia vulneris).
   4157..5311    +  CDS            crtY: CRTY_PSEVU - Experimental evidence at protein level: Swiss-Prot protein existence level 1. Catalyzes the cyclization reaction which converts lycopene to beta-carotene. From Pseudescherichia vulneris (Escherichia vulneris).
   5311..6783    +  CDS            crtI: CRTI_PANAN - Experimental evidence at protein level: Swiss-Prot protein existence level 1. Converts 15-cis-phytoene into all-trans-lycopene via the intermediary of all-trans-phytofluene, all-trans-zeta-carotene and all- trans-neurosporene, by the introduction of four double bonds. From Pantoea ananas (Erwinia uredovora).
   6786..7709    +  CDS            crtB: CRTB_PANAN - Experimental evidence at protein level: Swiss-Prot protein existence level 1. Involved in the biosynthesis of carotenoids. Catalyzes the condensation of two molecules of geranylgeranyl diphosphate (GGPP) to give prephytoene diphosphate (PPPP) and the subsequent rearrangement of the cyclopropylcarbinyl intermediate to yield the 15-cis-phytoene isomer. From Pantoea ananas (Erwinia uredovora).
   7693..7869    -  CDS            crtZ (fragment): CRTZ_PANAN - Protein inferred from homology: Swiss-Prot protein existence level 3. Catalyzes the hydroxylation reaction from beta-carotene to zeaxanthin. From Pantoea ananas (Erwinia uredovora).
   8235..9135    +  CDS            TcR (fragment): tetracycline efflux protein; tet; confers resistance to tetracycline
   9377..9502    -  CDS            YPB1_ECOLX (fragment): Protein predicted: Swiss-Prot protein existence level 4. From Escherichia coli.
   9638..9731    +  CDS            TcR (fragment): tetracycline efflux protein; tet; confers resistance to tetracycline
   9728..9785    -  CDS            TcR (fragment): tetracycline efflux protein; tet; confers resistance to tetracycline
   9772..9870    +  CDS            YPB2_ECOLX (fragment): Protein predicted: Swiss-Prot protein existence level 4. From Escherichia coli.
  10169..219     -  CDS            CmR (across the origin): chloramphenicol acetyltransferase; cat; confers resistance to chloramphenicol
