>Addgene plasmid #53272 | pAC-BETA | analyzer sequence | sequence record 83327
GAATTCCGGATGAGCATTCATCAGGCGGGCAAGAATGTGAATAAAGGCCGGATAAAACTTGTGCTTATTT
TTCTTTACGGTCTTTAAAAAGGCCGTAATATCCAGCTGAACGGTCTGGTTATAGGTACATTGAGCAACTG
ACTGAAATGCCTCAAAATGTTCTTTACGATGCCATTGGGATATATCAACGGTGGTATATCCAGTGATTTT
TTTCTCCATTTTAGCTTCCTTAGCTCCTGAAAATCTCGATAACTCAAAAAATACGCCCGGTAGTGATCTT
ATTTCATTATGGTGAAAGTTGGAACCTCTTACGTGCCGATCAACGTCTCATTTTCGCCAAAAGTTGGCCC
AGGGCTTCCCGGTATCAACAGGGACACCAGGATTTATTTATTCTGCGAAGTGATCTTCCGTCACAGGTAT
TTATTCGGCGCAAAGTGCGTCGGGTGATGCTGCCAACTTACTGATTTAGTGTATGATGGTGTTTTTGAGG
TGCTCCAGTGGCTTCTGTTTCTATCAGCTGTCCCTCCTGTTCAGCTACTGACGGGGTGGTGCGTAACGGC
AAAAGCACCGCCGGACATCAGCGCTAGCGGAGTGTATACTGGCTTACTATGTTGGCACTGATGAGGGTGT
CAGTGAAGTGCTTCATGTGGCAGGAGAAAAAAGGCTGCACCGGTGCGTCAGCAGAATATGTGATACAGGA
TATATTCCGCTTCCTCGCTCACTGACTCGCTACGCTCGGTCGTTCGACTGCGGCGAGCGGAAATGGCTTA
CGAACGGGGCGGAGATTTCCTGGAAGATGCCAGGAAGATACTTAACAGGGAAGTGAGAGGGCCGCGGCAA
AGCCGTTTTTCCATAGGCTCCGCCCCCCTGACAAGCATCACGAAATCTGACGCTCAAATCAGTGGTGGCG
AAACCCGACAGGACTATAAAGATACCAGGCGTTTCCCCCTGGCGGCTCCCTCGTGCGCTCTCCTGTTCCT
GCCTTTCGGTTTACCGGTGTCATTCCGCTGTTATGGCCGCGTTTGTCTCATTCCACGCCTGACACTCAGT
TCCGGGTAGGCAGTTCGCTCCAAGCTGGACTGTATGCACGAACCCCCCGTTCAGTCCGACCGCTGCGCCT
TATCCGGTAACTATCGTCTTGAGTCCAACCCGGAAAGACATGCAAAAGCACCACTGGCAGCAGCCACTGG
TAATTGATTTAGAGGAGTTAGTCTTGAAGTCATGCGCCGGTTAAGGCTAAACTGAAAGGACAAGTTTTGG
TGACTGCGCTCCTCCAAGCCAGTTACCTCGGTTCAAAGAGTTGGTAGCTCAGAGAACCTTCGAAAAACCG
CCCTGCAAGGCGGTTTTTTCGTTTTCAGAGCAAGAGATTACGCGCAGACCAAAACGATCTCAAGAAGATC
ATCTTATTAATCAGATAAAATATTTCTAGATTTCAGTGCAATTTATCTCTTCAAATGTAGCACCTGAAGT
CAGCCCCATACGATATAAGTTGTAATTCTCATGTTTGACAGCTTATCATCGATAAGCTTTAATGCGGTAG
TTTATCACAGTTAAATTGCTAACGCAGTCAGGCACCGTGTATGAAATCTAACAATGCGCTCATCGTCATC
CTCGGCACCGTCACCCTGGATGCTGTAGGCATAGGCTTGGTTATGCCGGTACTGCCGGGCCTCTTGCGGG
ATATCGTCCATTCCGACAGCATCGCCAGTCACTATGGCGTGCTGCTAGCGCTATATGCGTTGATGCAATT
TCTATGCGCACCCGTTCTCGGAGCACTGTCCGACCGCTTTGGCCGCCGCCCAGTCCTGCTCGCTTCGCTA
CTTGGAGCCACTATCGACTACGCGATCATGGCGACCACACCCGTCCTGTGGATCTAAAGGCACAGCGTCT
CATGCTTCGCACAATGTAAAACTGCTTCAGAACCTGGCGAGAGCTATCCGCGCGGTCTACGGTTAACTGA
TACTAAAAGACAATTCAGCGGGTAACCTTGCAATGGTGAGTGGCAGTAAAGCGGGCGTTTCGCCTCATCG
CGAAATAGAAGTAATGAGACAATCCATTGACGATCACCTGGCTGGCCTGTTACCTGAAACCGACAGCCAG
GATATCGTCAGCCTTGCGATGCGTGAAGGCGTCATGGCACCCGGTAAACGGATCCGTCCGCTGCTGATGC
TGCTGGCCGCCCGCGACCTCCGCTACCAGGGCAGTATGCCTACGCTGCTCGATCTCGCCTGCGCCGTTGA
ACTGACCCATACCGCGTCGCTGATGCTCGACGACATGCCCTGCATGGACAACGCCGAGCTGCGCCGCGGT
CAGCCCACTACCCACAAAAAATTTGGTGAGAGCGTGGCGATCCTTGCCTCCGTTGGGCTGCTCTCTAAAG
CCTTTGGTCTGATCGCCGCCACCGGCGATCTGCCGGGGGAGAGGCGTGCCCAGGCGGTCAACGAGCTCTC
TACCGCCGTGGGCGTGCAGGGCCTGGTACTGGGGCAGTTTCGCGATCTTAACGATGCCGCCCTCGACCGT
ACCCCTGACGCTATCCTCAGCACCAACCACCTCAAGACCGGCATTCTGTTCAGCGCGATGCTGCAGATCG
TCGCCATTGCTTCCGCCTCGTCGCCGAGCACGCGAGAGACGCTGCACGCCTTCGCCCTCGACTTCGGCCA
GGCGTTTCAACTGCTGGACGATCTGCGTGACGATCACCCGGAAACCGGTAAAGATCGCAATAAGGACGCG
GGAAAATCGACGCTGGTCAACCGGCTGGGCGCAGACGCGGCCCGGCAAAAGCTGCGCGAGCATATTGATT
CCGCCGACAAACACCTCACTTTTGCCTGTCCGCAGGGCGGCGCCATCCGACAGTTTATGCATCTGTGGTT
TGGCCATCACCTTGCCGACTGGTCACCGGTCATGAAAATCGCCTGATACCGCCCTTTTGGGTTCAAGCAG
TACATAACGATGGAACCACATTACAGGAGTAGTGATGAATGAAGGACGAGCGCCTTGTTCAGCGTAAGAA
CGATCATCTGGATATCGTTCTCGACCCCCGTCGCGCCGTAACTCAGGCTAGCGCAGGTTTTGAGCGCTGG
CGCTTTACCCACTGCGCCCTGCCAGAGCTGAATTTTAGCGACATCACGCTGGAAACCACCTTCCTGAATC
GGCAGCTACAGGCTCCGCTGCTGATCAGCTCCATGACCGGCGGCGTTGAGCGCTCGCGCCATATCAACCG
CCACCTCGCCGAGGCGGCGCAGGTGCTAAAAATTGCGATGGGGGTGGGCTCCCAGCGCGTCGCCATTGAG
AGCGACGCGGGCTTAGGGCTGGATAAAACCCTGCGGCAGCTGGCTCCGGACGTGCCGCTGCTGGCGAACC
TCGGCGCGGCGCAGCTGACCGGCAGAAAAGGTATTGATTACGCCCGACGGGCCGTGGAGATGATCGAGGC
GGATGCGCTGATTGTGCACCTAAACCCGCTGCAGGAGGCGCTACAGCCCGGCGGCGATCGCGACTGGCGC
GGACGGCTGGCGGCTATTGAAACTCTGGTCCGCGAGCTGCCCGTTCCGCTGGTGGTGAAAGAGGTGGGAG
CCGGTATCTCCCGAACCGTGGCCGGGCAGCTGATCGATGCCGGCGTTACCGTGATTGACGTCGCGGGCGC
GGGCGGCACCAGCTGGGCCGCCGTTGAAGGCGAGCGGGCGGCCACCGAGCAGCAGCGCAGCGTGGCCAAC
GTCTTTGCCGACTGGGGGATCCCCACCGCTGAGGCGCTGGTTGACATTGCCGAGGCCTGGCCGCAGATGC
CCCTTATTGCCTCGGGCGGGATTAAAAACGGCGTCGACCAGCCGCGCTACGTTGCCGAGGCTAATCTGGT
GATCACCCACGGCGGTCTCAATACCGTACTGGATGCGCTGGCTGCCGCGACGCCGGTGCTGGCGGTGCCA
CTCTCTTTCGACCAGCCCGCCGTGGCTGCCCGGCTGGTCTATAACGGGCTGGGTCGCCGGGTATCGCGCT
TTGCCAGACAGCAGACGCTGGCGGATGAGATTGCCCAACTGCTGGGGGATGAGACGCTGCATCAGCGTCT
GGCGACGGCCCGCCAGCAGCTTAACGACGCCGGGGGCACGCCCCGTGCGGCGACCCTGATTGAACAGGCC
ATAGCAGGGAGTGAGAGCGTATCGTGAGGGATCTGATTTTAGTCGGCGGCGGCCTGGCCAACGGGCTGAT
CGCCTGGCGTCTGCGCCAGCGCTACCCGCAGCTTAACCTGCTGCTGATCGAGGCCGGGGAGCAGCCCGGC
GGGAACCATACCTGGTCATTCCATGAAGACGATCTGACTCCCGGGCAGCACGCCTGGCTGGCCCCGCTGG
TGGCCCACGCCTGGCCGGGCTATGAGGTGCAGTTTCCCGATCTTCGCCGTCGCCTCGCGCGCGGCTACTA
CTCCATTACCTCAGAGCGCTTTGCCGAGGCCCTGCATCAGGCGCTGGGGGAGAACATCTGGCTAAACTGT
TCGGTGAGCGAGGTGTTACCCAATAGCGTGCGCCTTGCCAACGGTGAGGCGCTGCTTGCCGGAGCGGTGA
TTGACGGACGCGGCGTGACCGCCAGTTCGGCGATGCAAACCGGCTATCAGCTCTTTCTTGGTCAGCAGTG
GCGGCTGACACAGCCCCACGGCCTGACCGTACCGATCCTGATGGATGCCACGGTGGCGCAGCAGCAGGGC
TATCGCTTTGTCTACACGCTGCCGCTCTCCGCCGACACGCTGCTGATCGAGGATACGCGCTACGCCAATG
TCCCGCAGCGTGATGATAATGCCCTACGCCAGACGGTTACCGACTATGCTCACAGCAAAGGGTGGCAGCT
GGCCCAGCTTGAACGCGAGGAGACCGGCTGTCTGCCGATTACCCTGGCGGGTGACATCCAGGCTCTGTGG
GCCGATGCGCCGGGCGTGCCGCGCTCGGGAATGCGGGCTGGGCTATTTCACCCTACCACTGGCTATTCGC
TGCCGCTGGCGGTGGCCCTTGCCGACGCGATTGCCGACAGCCCGCGGCTGGGCAGCGTTCCGCTCTATCA
GCTCACCCGGCAGTTTGCCGAACGCCACTGGCGCAGGCAGGGATTCTTCCGCCTGCTGAACCGGATGCTT
TTCCTGGCCGGGCGCGAGGAGAACCGCTGGCGGGTGATGCAGCGCTTTTATGGGCTGCCGGAGCCCACCG
TAGAGCGCTTTTACGCCGGTCGGCTCTCTCTCTTTGATAAGGCCCGCATTTTGACGGGCAAGCCACCGGT
TCCGCTGGGCGAAGCCTGGCGGGCGGCGCTGAACCATTTTCCTGACAGACGAGATAAAGGATGAAAAAAA
CCGTTGTGATTGGCGCAGGCTTTGGTGGCCTGGCGCTGGCGATTCGCCTGCAGGCGGCAGGGATCCCAAC
CGTACTGCTGGAGCAGCGGGACAAGCCCGGCGGTCGGGCCTACGTCTGGCATGACCAGGGCTTTACCTTT
GACGCCGGGCCGACGGTGATCACCGATCCTACCGCGCTTGAGGCGCTGTTCACCCTGGCCGGCAGGCGCA
TGGAGGATTACGTCAGGCTGCTGCCGGTAAAACCCTTCTACCGACTCTGCTGGGAGTCCGGGAAGACCCT
CGACTATGCTAACGACAGCGCCGAGCTTGAGGCGCAGATTACCCAGTTCAACCCCCGCGACGTCGAGGGC
TACCGGCGCTTTCTGGCTTACTCCCAGGCGGTATTCCAGGAGGGATATTTGCGCCTCGGCAGCGTGCCGT
TCCTCTCTTTTCGCGACATGCTGCGCGCCGGGCCGCAGCTGCTTAAGCTCCAGGCGTGGCAGAGCGTCTA
CCAGTCGGTTTCGCGCTTTATTGAGGATGAGCATCTGCGGCAGGCCTTCTCGTTCCACTCCCTGCTGGTA
GGCGGCAACCCCTTCACCACCTCGTCCATCTACACCCTGATCCACGCCCTTGAGCGGGAGTGGGGGGTCT
GGTTCCCTGAGGGCGGCACCGGGGCGCTGGTGAACGGCATGGTGAAGCTGTTTACCGATCTGGGCGGGGA
GATCGAACTCAACGCCCGGGTCGAAGAGCTGGTGGTGGCCGATAACCGCGTAAGCCAGGTCCGGCTGGCG
GATGGTCGGATCTTTGACACCGACGCCGTAGCCTCGAACGCTGACGTGGTGAACACCTATAAAAAGCTGC
TCGGCCACCATCCGGTGGGGCAGAAGCGGGCGGCAGCGCTGGAGCGCAAGAGCATGAGCAACTCGCTGTT
TGTGCTCTACTTCGGCCTGAACCAGCCTCATTCCCAGCTGGCGCACCATACCATCTGTTTTGGTCCCCGC
TACCGGGAGCTGATCGACGAGATCTTTACCGGCAGCGCGCTGGCGGATGACTTCTCGCTCTACCTGCACT
CGCCCTGCGTGACCGATCCCTCGCTCGCGCCTCCCGGCTGCGCCAGCTTCTACGTGCTGGCCCCGGTGCC
GCATCTTGGCAACGCGCCGCTGGACTGGGCGCAGGAGGGGCCGAAGCTGCGCGACCGCATCTTTGACTAC
CTTGAAGAGCGCTATATGCCCGGCCTGCGTAGCCAGCTGGTGACCCAGCGGATCTTTACCCCGGCAGACT
TCCACGACACGCTGGATGCGCATCTGGGATCGGCCTTCTCCATCGAGCCGCTGCTGACCCAAAGCGCCTG
GTTCCGCCCGCACAACCGCGACAGCGACATTGCCAACCTCTACCTGGTGGGCGCAGGTACTCACCCTGGG
GCGGGCATTCCTGGCGTAGTGGCCTCGGCGAAAGCCACCGCCAGCCTGATGATTGAGGATCTGCAATGAG
CCAACCGCCGCTGCTTGACCACGCCACGCAGACCATGGCCAACGGCTCGAAAAGTTTTGCCACCGCTGCG
AAGCTGTTCGACCCGGCCACCCGCCGTAGCGTGCTGATGCTCTACACCTGGTGCCGCCACTGCGATGACG
TCATTGACGACCAGACCCACGGCTTCGCCAGCGAGGCCGCGGCGGAGGAGGAGGCCACCCAGCGCCTGGC
CCGGCTGCGCACGCTGACCCTGGCGGCGTTTGAAGGGGCCGAGATGCAGGATCCGGCCTTCGCTGCCTTT
CAGGAGGTGGCGCTGACCCACGGTATTACGCCCCGCATGGCGCTCGATCACCTCGACGGCTTTGCGATGG
ACGTGGCTCAGACCCGCTATGTCACCTTTGAGGATACGCTGCGCTACTGCTATCACGTGGCGGGCGTGGT
GGGTCTGATGATGGCCAGGGTGATGGGCGTGCGGGATGAGCGGGTGCTGGATCGCGCCTGCGATCTGGGG
CTGGCCTTCCAGCTGACGAATATCGCCCGGGATATTATTGACGATGCGGCTATTGACCGCTGCTATCTGC
CCGCCGAGTGGCTGCAGGATGCCGGGCTGACCCCGGAGAACTATGCCGCGCGGGAGAATCGGGCCGCGCT
GGCGCGGGTGGCGGAGCGGCTTATTGATGCCGCAGAGCCGTACTACATCTCCTCCCAGGCCGGGCTACAC
GATCTGCCGCCGCGCTGCGCCTGGGCGATCGCCACCGCCCGCAGCGTCTACCGGGAGATCGGTATTAAGG
TAAAAGCGGCGGGAGGCAGCGCCTGGGATCGCCGCCAGCACACCAGCAAAGGTGAAAAAATTGCCATGCT
GATGGCGGCACCGGGGCAGGTTATTCGGGCGAAGACGACGAGGGTGACGCCGCGTCCGGCCGGTCTTTGG
CAGCGTCCCGTTTAGGCGGGCGGCCATGACGTTCACGCAGGATCGCCTGTAGGTCGGCAGGCTTGCGGGC
GTAAATAAAACCGAAGGAGACGCAGCCCTCCCGGCCGCGCACCGCGTGGTGCAGGCGGTGGGCGACGTAG
AGCCGCTTCAGGTAGCCCCGGCGCGGGATCCCGCCTCGCCGTGCTGTCCGGTCTCAACCTGATCCGCCAG
AATCGAGCCAACGGGATCGGCCAGCACGAATTCGGTATGCGGAGAGTGTTTGGCAAACCATGCCTGCAAG
CCACCCAGCGTGCCGCCGGAGCCAACGCCTACTACCACGGCATCAACCCTGCCTGCCAGCTGGTCGAACA
GCTCCGGTGCGGTGGTGGTGGCGTGCGCCAGCGGGTTGGCCGGGTTAGAGAACTGATCAATATAGTAAGC
ACCCGGCGTCTCCTCTGCCAGGCGGCGGGCGTAGTCCTGATAGTACTCCGGGTGGCCCTTTGTCACGTCG
GAGCGGGTCAGGCGCACATCAACACCCAGCGCACGCAGGTGGTAGATCCTCTACGCCGGACGCATCGTGG
CCGGCATCACCGGCGCCACAGGTGCGGTTGCTGGCGCCTATATCGCCGACATCACCGATGGGGAAGATCG
GGCTCGCCACTTCGGGCTCATGAGCGCTTGTTTCGGCGTGGGTATGGTGGCAGGCCCCGTGGCCGGGGGA
CTGTTGGGCGCCATCTCCTTGCATGCACCATTCCTTGCGGCGGCGGTGCTCAACGGCCTCAACCTACTAC
TGGGCTGCTTCCTAATGCAGGAGTCGCATAAGGGAGAGCGTCGACCGATGCCCTTGAGAGCCTTCAACCC
AGTCAGCTCCTTCCGGTGGGCGCGGGGCATGACTATCGTCGCCGCACTTATGACTGTCTTCTTTATCATG
CAACTCGTAGGACAGGTGCCGGCAGCGCTCTGGGTCATTTTCGGCGAGGACCGCTTTCGCTGGAGCGCGA
CGATGATCGGCCTGTCGCTTGCGGTATTCGGAATCTTGCACGCCCTCGCTCAAGCCTTCGTCACTGGTCC
CGCCACCAAACGTTTCGGCGAGAAGCAGGCCATTATCGCCGGCATGGCGGCCGACGCGCTGGGCTACGTC
TTGCTGGCGTTCGCGACGCGAGGCTGGATGGCCTTCCCCATTATGATTCTTCTCGCTTCCGGCGGCATCG
GGATGCCCGCGTTGCAGGCCATGCTGTCCAGGCAGGTAGATGACGACCATCAGGGACAGCTTCAAGGATC
GCTCGCGGCTCTTACCAGCCTAACTTCGATCACTGGACCGCTGATCGTCACGGCGATTTATGCCGCCTCG
GCGAGCACATGGAACGGGTTGGCATGGATTGTAGGCGCCGCCCTATACCTTGTCTGCCTCCCCGCGTTGC
GTCGCGGTGCATGGAGCCGGGCCACCTCGACCTGAATGGAAGCCGGCGGCACCTCGCTAACGGATTCACC
ACTCCAAGAATTGGAGCCAATCAATTCTTGCGGAGAACTGTGAATGCGCAAACCAACCCTTGGCAGAACA
TATCCATCGCGTCCGCCATCTCCAGCAGCCGCACGCGGCGCATCTCGGGCAGCGTTGGGTCCTGGCCACG
GGTGCGCATGATCGTGCTCCTGTCGTTGAGGACCCGGCTAGGCTGGCGGGGTTGCCTTACTGGTTAGCAG
AATGAATCACCGATACGCGAGCGAACGTGAAGCGACTGCTGCTGCAAAACGTCTGCGACCTGAGCAACAA
CATGAATGGTCTTCGGTTTCCGTGTTTCGTAAAGTCTGGAAACGCGGAAGTCCCCTACGTGCTGCTGAAG
TTGCCCGCAACAGAGAGTGGAACCAACCGGTGATACCACGATACTATGACTGAGAGTCAACGCCATGAGC
GGCCTCATTTCTTATTCTGAGTTACAACAGTCCGCACCGCTGTCCGGTAGCTCCTTCCGGTGGGCGCGGG
GCATGACTATCGTCGCCGCACTTATGACTGTCTTCTTTATCATGCAACTCGTAGGACAGGTGCCGGCAGC
GCCCAACAGTCCCCCGGCCACGGGGCCTGCCACCATACCCACGCCGAAACAAGCGCCCTGCACCATTATG
TTCCGGATCTGCATCGCAGGATGCTGCTGGCTACCCTGTGGAACACCTACATCTGTATTAACGAAGCGCT
AACCGTTTTTATCAGGCTCTGGGAGGCAGAATAAATGATCATATCGTCAATTATTACCTCCACGGGGAGA
GCCTGAGCAAACTGGCCTCAGGCATTTGAGAAGCACACGGTCACACTGCTTCCGGTAGTCAATAAACCGG
TAAACCAGCAATAGACATAAGCGGCTATTTAACGACCCTGCCCTGAACCGACGACCGGGTCGAATTTGCT
TTCGAATTTCTGCCATTCATCCGCTTATTATCACTTATTCAGGCGTAGCACCAGGCGTTTAAGGGCACCA
ATAACTGCCTTAAAAAAATTACGCCCCGCCCTGCCACTCATCGCAGTACTGTTGTAATTCATTAAGCATT
CTGCCGACATGGAAGCCATCACAGACGGCATGATGAACCTGAATCGCCAGCGGCATCAGCACCTTGTCGC
CTTGCGTATAATATTTGCCCATGGTGAAAACGGGGGCGAAGAAGTTGTCCATATTGGCCACGTTTAAATC
AAAACTGGTGAAACTCACCCAGGGATTGGCTGAGACGAAAAACATATTCTCAATAAACCCTTTAGGGAAA
TAGGCCAGGTTTTCACCGTAACACGCCACATCTTGCGAATATATGTGTAGAAACTGCCGGAAATCGTCGT
GGTATTCACTCCAGAGCGATGAAAACGTTTCAGTTTGCTCATGGAAAACGGTGTAACAAGGGTGAACACT
ATCCCATATCACCAGCTCACCGTCTTTCATTGCCATACG
Features (pLannotate 1.2.2; 17 found; start..end, strand, type, name):
    220..322     -  promoter       cat promoter: promoter of the E. coli cat gene encoding chloramphenicol acetyltransferase
    443..586     +  mobile_element IS1 (fragment): prokaryotic transposable element IS1
    705..760     -  rep_origin     RSF ori (fragment): Plasmids containing the RSF 1030 origin of replication can be propagated in E. coli cells that contain additional plasmids with compatible origins.
    848..1393    -  rep_origin     p15A ori: Plasmids containing the medium-copy-number p15A origin of replication can be propagated in E. coli cells that contain a second plasmid with the ColE1 origin.
   1505..1533    +  promoter       tet promoter: E. coli promoter for tetracycline efflux protein gene
   1581..1874    +  CDS            TcR (fragment): tetracycline efflux protein; tet; confers resistance to tetracycline
   1993..2913    +  CDS            crtE: CRTE_PSEVU - Experimental evidence at protein level: Swiss-Prot protein existence level 1. Catalyzes the condensation of farnesyl diphosphate (FPP) and isopentenyl diphosphate (IPP) to yield geranylgeranyl diphosphate (GGPP) needed for biosynthesis of carotenoids and diterpenes. From Pseudescherichia vulneris (Escherichia vulneris).
   2979..3884    +  CDS            fni (fragment): IDI2_PSEVU - Protein inferred from homology: Swiss-Prot protein existence level 3. Involved in the biosynthesis of isoprenoids. Catalyzes the 1,3-allylic rearrangement of the homoallylic substrate isopentenyl (IPP) to its allylic isomer, dimethylallyl diphosphate (DMAPP). From Pseudescherichia vulneris (Escherichia vulneris).
   4157..5311    +  CDS            crtY: CRTY_PSEVU - Experimental evidence at protein level: Swiss-Prot protein existence level 1. Catalyzes the cyclization reaction which converts lycopene to beta-carotene. From Pseudescherichia vulneris (Escherichia vulneris).
   5311..6783    +  CDS            crtI: CRTI_PANAN - Experimental evidence at protein level: Swiss-Prot protein existence level 1. Converts 15-cis-phytoene into all-trans-lycopene via the intermediary of all-trans-phytofluene, all-trans-zeta-carotene and all- trans-neurosporene, by the introduction of four double bonds. From Pantoea ananas (Erwinia uredovora).
   6786..7709    +  CDS            crtB: CRTB_PANAN - Experimental evidence at protein level: Swiss-Prot protein existence level 1. Involved in the biosynthesis of carotenoids. Catalyzes the condensation of two molecules of geranylgeranyl diphosphate (GGPP) to give prephytoene diphosphate (PPPP) and the subsequent rearrangement of the cyclopropylcarbinyl intermediate to yield the 15-cis-phytoene isomer. From Pantoea ananas (Erwinia uredovora).
   7693..7869    -  CDS            crtZ (fragment): CRTZ_PANAN - Protein inferred from homology: Swiss-Prot protein existence level 3. Catalyzes the hydroxylation reaction from beta-carotene to zeaxanthin. From Pantoea ananas (Erwinia uredovora).
   8235..9135    +  CDS            TcR (fragment): tetracycline efflux protein; tet; confers resistance to tetracycline
   9639..9732    +  CDS            TcR (fragment): tetracycline efflux protein; tet; confers resistance to tetracycline
   9729..9786    -  CDS            TcR (fragment): tetracycline efflux protein; tet; confers resistance to tetracycline
   9776..9871    +  CDS            resD (fragment): REDF_ECOLI - Also known as D. Protein inferred from homology: Swiss-Prot protein existence level 3. Acts as a repressor of transcription and as a site-specific resolvase that cleaves at the RfsF site. From Escherichia coli (strain K12).
  10169..219     -  CDS            CmR (across the origin): chloramphenicol acetyltransferase; cat; confers resistance to chloramphenicol
