[The description below was written by a language model from this plasmid's Addgene catalogue record and pLannotate feature annotations shown in this document.]
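Description:
pAC-BETA is a low-copy bacterial plasmid of about 10.6 kb that makes Escherichia coli accumulate beta-carotene. It was derived from pAC-EHER, a plasmid carrying the carotenoid gene cluster of Erwinia herbicola (Pantoea agglomerans) Eho10. Two adjacent BamHI fragments and one SalI fragment were deleted, removing most of the coding regions for crtZ, crtX and idi. The feature tables show a p15A origin of replication and a chloramphenicol acetyltransferase gene with its cat promoter, which provides the selection. The tetracycline resistance gene is present only as separated fragments flanking the carotenoid genes, consistent with the cluster having been inserted into it. The p15A origin is compatible with ColE1-type plasmids, so a second plasmid can be maintained in the same cell.

The payload comprises four intact genes expressed from their endogenous promoters. crtE (geranylgeranyl diphosphate synthase) makes GGPP from E. coli's own isoprenoid precursors, and crtB (phytoene synthase) condenses two GGPP molecules into phytoene. crtI (phytoene desaturase) converts phytoene to lycopene, and crtY (lycopene beta-cyclase) cyclises lycopene to beta-carotene. The annotation also detects a partial fni/idi reading frame between crtE and crtY and a short crtZ remnant downstream of crtB, left over from the deletions. Without crtZ and crtX, the pathway stops at beta-carotene rather than continuing to zeaxanthin and its glucosides.

The associated publication is a functional analysis of plant lycopene cyclases. That context, together with the compatible origin, fits use of pAC-BETA as a pigment-producing host background for testing candidate carotenoid-modifying enzymes supplied on a second plasmid. The record itself states only that the plasmid produces beta-carotene in E. coli.
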