Addgene plasmid #53272: pAC-BETA
Purpose: Contains crtE, crtB, crtI, and crtY carotenoid pathway genes of Erwinia herbicola (Pantoea agglomerans) Eho10 and thereby produces beta-carotene in Escherichia coli
Depositing lab: Francis X Cunningham Jr. Depositing organization: University of Maryland, College Park. Publication: Functional analysis of the beta and epsilon lycopene cyclase enzymes of Arabidopsis reveals a mechanism for control of cyclic carotenoid formation. Cunningham FX Jr, Pogson B, Sun Z, McDonald KA, DellaPenna D, Gantt E. Plant Cell. 1996 Sep;8(9):1613-26. 10.1105/tpc.8.9.1613 PubMed 8837512.
Backbone
  Vector backbone: pAC-EHER
  Backbone manufacturer: Francis X. Cunningham, Jr.
  Backbone size w/o insert (bp): 13581
  Total vector size (bp): 10609
  Modifications to backbone: Deletion of adjacent 0.8- and 1.1 kB BamHI-BamHI fragments, and of a 1.1 kB Sall-Sal1 fragment served to remove most of the coding regions for the crtZ, crtX, and idi genes in plasmid pAC-EHER. The resulting plasmid, pAC-BETA, retains functional genes for geranylgeranyl diphosphate synthase (crtE), phytoene synthase (crtB), phytoene desaturase (crtI), and lycopene cyclase (crtY).
  Vector type: low copy number bacterial cloning vector
Growth in bacteria
  Bacterial resistance: Chloramphenicol, 25 μg/mL
  Growth temperature: 30°C
  Growth strain: Top10
  Growth instructions: Grow liquid cultures on a platform shaker at 28 degrees Celsius for 2-3 days in darkness for best beta-carotene production, or grow on agar plates at room temperature for 3-7 days.
  Copy number: Low Copy
Gene/Insert
  Gene/Insert name: crtE, crtY, crtI, crtB
  Species: Erwinia herbicola Eho10
  GenBank ID: M87280.1
  Promoter: endogenous promoters
  Cloning method: Restriction Enzyme; 5′ cloning site NA (unknown if destroyed); 3′ cloning site NA (unknown if destroyed)
  Sequencing primers: 5′ none; 3′ none
Terms and licenses: Academic/Nonprofit Terms; Industry Terms: Not Available to Industry
Depositor comments: For better yield of low copy number pAC-based plasmids, grow liquid cultures on a platform shaker at ca. 30 degrees Celsius. When cultures reach early stationary phase, dilute 2-fold with growth medium, add spectinomycin (150 mg/liter), and "amplify" for several hours before harvest. For plasmid selection and maintenance in E. coli, use chloramphenicol at 30 mg/liter.
How to cite: pAC-BETA was a gift from Francis X Cunningham Jr (Addgene plasmid # 53272 ; http://n2t.net/addgene:53272 ; RRID:Addgene_53272)
