>Addgene plasmid #53272 | pAC-BETA | addgene partial sequence | sequence record 91372 | pBRrevBam 5'-GGTGATGTCGGCGATATAGG-3'
GCCGGCCACGATGCGTCCGGCGTAGAGGATCTACCACCTGCGTGCGCTGGGTGTTGATGTGCGCCTGACC
CGCTCCGACGTGACAAAGGGCCACCCGGAGTACTATCAGGACTACGCCCGCCGCCTGGCAGAGGAGACGC
CGGGTGCTTACTATATTGATCAGTTCTCTAACCCGGCCAACCCGCTGGCGCACGCCACCACCACCGCACC
GGAGCTGTTCGACCAGCTGGCAGGCAGGGTTGATGCCGTGGTAGTAGGCGTTGGCTCCGGCGGCACGCTG
GGTGGCTTGCAGGCATGGTTTGCCAAACACTCTCCGCATACCGAATTCGTGCTGGCCGATCCCGTTGGCT
CGATTCTGGCGGATCAGGTTGAGACCGGACAGCACGGCGAGGCGGGATCCCGCGCCGGGGCTACCTGAAG
CGGCTCTACGTCGCCCACCGCCTGCACCACGCGGTGCGCGGCCGGGAGGGCTGCGTCTCCTTCGGTTTTA
TTTACGCCCGCAAGCCTGCCGACCTACAGGCGATCCTGCGTGAACGTCATGGCCGCCCGCCTAAACGGGA
CGCTGCCAAAGACCGGCCGGACGCGGCGTCACCCTCGTCGTCTTCGCCCGAATAACCTGCCCCGGTGCCG
CCATCAGCATGGCAATTTTTTCACCTTTGCTGGTGTGCTGGCGGCGATCCCAGGCGCTGCCTCCCGCCGC
TTTTACCTTAATACCGATCTCCCGGTAGACGCTGCGGGCGGTGGCGATCGCCCAGGCGCAGCGCGGCGGC
AGATCGTGTAGC
