>Addgene plasmid #53272 | pAC-BETA | addgene partial sequence | sequence record 91451 | pBRforBam 5'-CTTGGAGCCACTATCGAC-3'
GGCACAGCGTCTCATGCTTCGCACAATGTAAAACTGCTTCAGAACCTGGCGAGAGCTATCCGCGCGGTCT
ACGGTTAACTGATACTAAAAGACAATTCAGCGGGTAACCTTGCAATGGTGAGTGGCAGTAAAGCGGGCGT
TTCGCCTCATCGCGAAATAGAAGTAATGAGACAATCCATTGACGATCACCTGGCTGGCCTGTTACCTGAA
ACCGACAGCCAGGATATCGTCAGCCTTGCGATGCGTGAAGGCGTCATGGCACCCGGTAAACGGATCCGTC
CGCTGCTGATGCTGCTGGCCGCCCGCGACCTCCGCTACCAGGGCAGTATGCCTACGCTGCTCGATCTCGC
CTGCGCCGTTGAACTGACCCATACCGCGTCGCTGATGCTCGACGACATGCCCTGCATGGACAACGCCGAG
CTGCGCCGCGGTCAGCCCACTACCCACAAAAAATTTGGTGAGAGCGTGGCGATCCTTGCCTCCGTTGGGC
TGCTCTCTAAAGCCTTTGGTCTGATCGCCGCCACCGGCGATCTGCCGGGGGAGAGGCGTGCCCAGGCGGT
CAACGAGCTCTCTACCGCCGTGGGCGTGCAGGGCCTGGTACTGGGGCAGTT
