>Addgene plasmid #53272 | pAC-BETA | addgene partial sequence | sequence record 92843 | crtI-R 5'-cgccaatcacaacggttt-3'
AATGGTTCAGCGCCGCCCGCCAGGCTTCGCCCAGCGGAACCGGTGGCTTGCCCGTCAAAATGCGGGCCTT
ATCAAAGAGAGAGAGCCGACCGGCGTAAAAGCGCTCTACGGTGGGCTCCGGCAGCCCATAAAAGCGCTGC
ATCACCCGCCAGCGGTTCTCCTCGCGCCCGGCCAGGAAAAGCATCCGGTTCAGCAGGCGGAAGAATCCCT
GCCTGCGCCAGTGGCGTTCGGCAAACTGCCGGGTGAGCTGATAGAGCGGAACGCTGCCCAGCCGCGGGCT
GTCGGCAATCGCGTCGGCAAGGGCCACCGCCAGCGGCAGCGAATAGCCAGTGGTAGGGTGAAATAGCCCA
GCCCGCATTCCCGAGCGCGGCACGCCCGGCGCATCGGCCCACAGAGCCTGGATGTCACCCGCCAGGGTAA
TCGGCAGACAGCCGGTCTCCTCGCGTTCAAGCTGGGCCAGCTGCCACCCTTTGCTGTGAGCATAGTCGGT
AACCGTCTGGCGTAGGGCATTATCATCACGCTGCGGGACATTGGCGTAGCGCGTATCCTCGATCAGCAGC
GTGTCGGCGGAGAGCGGCAGCGTGTAGACAAAGCGATAGCCCTGCTGCTGCGCCACCGTGGCATCCATCA
GGATCGGTACGGTCAGGCCGTGGGGCTGTGTCAGCCGCCACTGCTGACCAAGAAAGAGCTGATAGCCGGT
TTGCATCG
