>Addgene plasmid #53272 | pAC-BETA | addgene partial sequence | sequence record 92844 | crtI-F 5'-cgacattgccaacctctacc-3'
GCCACCGCCAGCCTGATGATTGAGGATCTGCAATGAGCCAACCGCCGCTGCTTGACCACGCCACGCAGAC
CATGGCCAACGGCTCGAAAAGTTTTGCCACCGCTGCGAAGCTGTTCGACCCGGCCACCCGCCGTAGCGTG
CTGATGCTCTACACCTGGTGCCGCCACTGCGATGACGTCATTGACGACCAGACCCACGGCTTCGCCAGCG
AGGCCGCGGCGGAGGAGGAGGCCACCCAGCGCCTGGCCCGGCTGCGCACGCTGACCCTGGCGGCGTTTGA
AGGGGCCGAGATGCAGGATCCGGCCTTCGCTGCCTTTCAGGAGGTGGCGCTGACCCACGGTATTACGCCC
CGCATGGCGCTCGATCACCTCGACGGCTTTGCGATGGACGTGGCTCAGACCCGCTATGTCACCTTTGAGG
ATACGCTGCGCTACTGCTATCACGTGGCGGGCGTGGTGGGTCTGATGATGGCCAGGGTGATGGGCGTGCG
GGATGAGCGGGTGCTGGATCGCGCCTGCGATCTGGGGCTGGCCTTCCAGCTGACGAATATCGCCCGGGAT
ATTATTGACGATGCGGCTATTGACCGCTGCTATCTGCCCGCCGAGTGGCTGCAGGATGCCGGGCTGACCC
CGGAGAACTATGCCGCGCGGGAGAATCGGGCCGCGCTGGCGCGGGTGGCGGAGCGGCTTATTGATGCCGC
AGAGCCGTACTACATCTCCTCC
