>Addgene plasmid #53272 | pAC-BETA | addgene partial sequence | sequence record 92846 | crtE-F 5'-atctgtggtttggccatca-3'
GGAACCACATTACAGGAGTAGTGATGAATGAAGGACGAGCGCCTTGTTCAGCGTAAGAACGATCATCTGG
ATATCGTTCTCGACCCCCGTCGCGCCGTAACTCAGGCTAGCGCAGGTTTTGAGCGCTGGCGCTTTACCCA
CTGCGCCCTGCCAGAGCTGAATTTTAGCGACATCACGCTGGAAACCACCTTCCTGAATCGGCAGCTACAG
GCTCCGCTGCTGATCAGCTCCATGACCGGCGGCGTTGAGCGCTCGCGCCATATCAACCGCCACCTCGCCG
AGGCGGCGCAGGTGCTAAAAATTGCGATGGGGGTGGGCTCCCAGCGCGTCGCCATTGAGAGCGACGCGGG
CTTAGGGCTGGATAAAACCCTGCGGCAGCTGGCTCCGGACGTGCCGCTGCTGGCGAACCTCGGCGCGGCG
CAGCTGACCGGCAGAAAAGGTATTGATTACGCCCGACGGGCCGTGGAGATGATCGAGGCGGATGCGCTGA
TTGTGCACCTAAACCCGCTGCAGGAGGCGCTACAGCCCGGCGGCGATCGCGACTGGCGCGGACGGCTGGC
GGCTATTGAAACTCTGGTCCGCGAGCTGCCCGTTCCGCTGGTGGTGAAAGAGGTGGGAGCCGGTATCTCC
CGAACCGTGGCCGGGCAGCTGATCGATGCCGGCGTTACCGTGATTGACGTCGCGGGCGCGGGCGGCACCA
GCTGGGCCGCCGTT
